>Addgene plasmid #222908 | pX330_FIGLA_cterm3 | addgene full sequence | sequence record 439902 | Addgene NGS Result
GAGGGCCTATTTCCCATGATTCCTTCATATTTGCATATACGATACAAGGCTGTTAGAGAGATAATTGGAA
TTAATTTGACTGTAAACACAAAGATATTAGTACAAAATACGTGACGTAGAAAGTAATAATTTCTTGGGTA
GTTTGCAGTTTTAAAATTATGTTTTAAAATGGACTATCATATGCTTACCGTAACTTGAAAGTATTTCGAT
TTCTTGGCTTTATATATCTTGTGGAAAGGACGAAACACCGTGTCTCTAGAAGGTAACCCTGTTTTAGAGC
TAGAAATAGCAAGTTAAAATAAGGCTAGTCCGTTATCAACTTGAAAAAGTGGCACCGAGTCGGTGCTTTT
TTGTTTTAGAGCTAGAAATAGCAAGTTAAAATAAGGCTAGTCCGTTTTTAGCGCGTGCGCCAATTCTGCA
GACAAATGGCTCTAGAGGTACCCGTTACATAACTTACGGTAAATGGCCCGCCTGGCTGACCGCCCAACGA
CCCCCGCCCATTGACGTCAATAGTAACGCCAATAGGGACTTTCCATTGACGTCAATGGGTGGAGTATTTA
CGGTAAACTGCCCACTTGGCAGTACATCAAGTGTATCATATGCCAAGTACGCCCCCTATTGACGTCAATG
ACGGTAAATGGCCCGCCTGGCATTGTGCCCAGTACATGACCTTATGGGACTTTCCTACTTGGCAGTACAT
CTACGTATTAGTCATCGCTATTACCATGGTCGAGGTGAGCCCCACGTTCTGCTTCACTCTCCCCATCTCC
CCCCCCTCCCCACCCCCAATTTTGTATTTATTTATTTTTTAATTATTTTGTGCAGCGATGGGGGCGGGGG
GGGGGGGGGGGCGCGCGCCAGGCGGGGCGGGGCGGGGCGAGGGGCGGGGCGGGGCGAGGCGGAGAGGTGC
GGCGGCAGCCAATCAGAGCGGCGCGCTCCGAAAGTTTCCTTTTATGGCGAGGCGGCGGCGGCGGCGGCCC
TATAAAAAGCGAAGCGCGCGGCGGGCGGGAGTCGCTGCGCGCTGCCTTCGCCCCGTGCCCCGCTCCGCCG
CCGCCTCGCGCCGCCCGCCCCGGCTCTGACTGACCGCGTTACTCCCACAGGTGAGCGGGCGGGACGGCCC
TTCTCCTCCGGGCTGTAATTAGCTGAGCAAGAGGTAAGGGTTTAAGGGATGGTTGGTTGGTGGGGTATTA
ATGTTTAATTACCTGGAGCACCTGCCTGAAATCACTTTTTTTCAGGTTGGACCGGTGCCACCATGGACTA
TAAGGACCACGACGGAGACTACAAGGATCATGATATTGATTACAAAGACGATGACGATAAGATGGCCCCA
AAGAAGAAGCGGAAGGTCGGTATCCACGGAGTCCCAGCAGCCGACAAGAAGTACAGCATCGGCCTGGACA
TCGGCACCAACTCTGTGGGCTGGGCCGTGATCACCGACGAGTACAAGGTGCCCAGCAAGAAATTCAAGGT
GCTGGGCAACACCGACCGGCACAGCATCAAGAAGAACCTGATCGGAGCCCTGCTGTTCGACAGCGGCGAA
ACAGCCGAGGCCACCCGGCTGAAGAGAACCGCCAGAAGAAGATACACCAGACGGAAGAACCGGATCTGCT
ATCTGCAAGAGATCTTCAGCAACGAGATGGCCAAGGTGGACGACAGCTTCTTCCACAGACTGGAAGAGTC
CTTCCTGGTGGAAGAGGATAAGAAGCACGAGCGGCACCCCATCTTCGGCAACATCGTGGACGAGGTGGCC
TACCACGAGAAGTACCCCACCATCTACCACCTGAGAAAGAAACTGGTGGACAGCACCGACAAGGCCGACC
TGCGGCTGATCTATCTGGCCCTGGCCCACATGATCAAGTTCCGGGGCCACTTCCTGATCGAGGGCGACCT
GAACCCCGACAACAGCGACGTGGACAAGCTGTTCATCCAGCTGGTGCAGACCTACAACCAGCTGTTCGAG
GAAAACCCCATCAACGCCAGCGGCGTGGACGCCAAGGCCATCCTGTCTGCCAGACTGAGCAAGAGCAGAC
GGCTGGAAAATCTGATCGCCCAGCTGCCCGGCGAGAAGAAGAATGGCCTGTTCGGAAACCTGATTGCCCT
GAGCCTGGGCCTGACCCCCAACTTCAAGAGCAACTTCGACCTGGCCGAGGATGCCAAACTGCAGCTGAGC
AAGGACACCTACGACGACGACCTGGACAACCTGCTGGCCCAGATCGGCGACCAGTACGCCGACCTGTTTC
TGGCCGCCAAGAACCTGTCCGACGCCATCCTGCTGAGCGACATCCTGAGAGTGAACACCGAGATCACCAA
GGCCCCCCTGAGCGCCTCTATGATCAAGAGATACGACGAGCACCACCAGGACCTGACCCTGCTGAAAGCT
CTCGTGCGGCAGCAGCTGCCTGAGAAGTACAAAGAGATTTTCTTCGACCAGAGCAAGAACGGCTACGCCG
GCTACATTGACGGCGGAGCCAGCCAGGAAGAGTTCTACAAGTTCATCAAGCCCATCCTGGAAAAGATGGA
CGGCACCGAGGAACTGCTCGTGAAGCTGAACAGAGAGGACCTGCTGCGGAAGCAGCGGACCTTCGACAAC
GGCAGCATCCCCCACCAGATCCACCTGGGAGAGCTGCACGCCATTCTGCGGCGGCAGGAAGATTTTTACC
CATTCCTGAAGGACAACCGGGAAAAGATCGAGAAGATCCTGACCTTCCGCATCCCCTACTACGTGGGCCC
TCTGGCCAGGGGAAACAGCAGATTCGCCTGGATGACCAGAAAGAGCGAGGAAACCATCACCCCCTGGAAC
TTCGAGGAAGTGGTGGACAAGGGCGCTTCCGCCCAGAGCTTCATCGAGCGGATGACCAACTTCGATAAGA
ACCTGCCCAACGAGAAGGTGCTGCCCAAGCACAGCCTGCTGTACGAGTACTTCACCGTGTATAACGAGCT
GACCAAAGTGAAATACGTGACCGAGGGAATGAGAAAGCCCGCCTTCCTGAGCGGCGAGCAGAAAAAGGCC
ATCGTGGACCTGCTGTTCAAGACCAACCGGAAAGTGACCGTGAAGCAGCTGAAAGAGGACTACTTCAAGA
AAATCGAGTGCTTCGACTCCGTGGAAATCTCCGGCGTGGAAGATCGGTTCAACGCCTCCCTGGGCACATA
CCACGATCTGCTGAAAATTATCAAGGACAAGGACTTCCTGGACAATGAGGAAAACGAGGACATTCTGGAA
GATATCGTGCTGACCCTGACACTGTTTGAGGACAGAGAGATGATCGAGGAACGGCTGAAAACCTATGCCC
ACCTGTTCGACGACAAAGTGATGAAGCAGCTGAAGCGGCGGAGATACACCGGCTGGGGCAGGCTGAGCCG
GAAGCTGATCAACGGCATCCGGGACAAGCAGTCCGGCAAGACAATCCTGGATTTCCTGAAGTCCGACGGC
TTCGCCAACAGAAACTTCATGCAGCTGATCCACGACGACAGCCTGACCTTTAAAGAGGACATCCAGAAAG
CCCAGGTGTCCGGCCAGGGCGATAGCCTGCACGAGCACATTGCCAATCTGGCCGGCAGCCCCGCCATTAA
GAAGGGCATCCTGCAGACAGTGAAGGTGGTGGACGAGCTCGTGAAAGTGATGGGCCGGCACAAGCCCGAG
AACATCGTGATCGAAATGGCCAGAGAGAACCAGACCACCCAGAAGGGACAGAAGAACAGCCGCGAGAGAA
TGAAGCGGATCGAAGAGGGCATCAAAGAGCTGGGCAGCCAGATCCTGAAAGAACACCCCGTGGAAAACAC
CCAGCTGCAGAACGAGAAGCTGTACCTGTACTACCTGCAGAATGGGCGGGATATGTACGTGGACCAGGAA
CTGGACATCAACCGGCTGTCCGACTACGATGTGGACCATATCGTGCCTCAGAGCTTTCTGAAGGACGACT
CCATCGACAACAAGGTGCTGACCAGAAGCGACAAGAACCGGGGCAAGAGCGACAACGTGCCCTCCGAAGA
GGTCGTGAAGAAGATGAAGAACTACTGGCGGCAGCTGCTGAACGCCAAGCTGATTACCCAGAGAAAGTTC
GACAATCTGACCAAGGCCGAGAGAGGCGGCCTGAGCGAACTGGATAAGGCCGGCTTCATCAAGAGACAGC
TGGTGGAAACCCGGCAGATCACAAAGCACGTGGCACAGATCCTGGACTCCCGGATGAACACTAAGTACGA
CGAGAATGACAAGCTGATCCGGGAAGTGAAAGTGATCACCCTGAAGTCCAAGCTGGTGTCCGATTTCCGG
AAGGATTTCCAGTTTTACAAAGTGCGCGAGATCAACAACTACCACCACGCCCACGACGCCTACCTGAACG
CCGTCGTGGGAACCGCCCTGATCAAAAAGTACCCTAAGCTGGAAAGCGAGTTCGTGTACGGCGACTACAA
GGTGTACGACGTGCGGAAGATGATCGCCAAGAGCGAGCAGGAAATCGGCAAGGCTACCGCCAAGTACTTC
TTCTACAGCAACATCATGAACTTTTTCAAGACCGAGATTACCCTGGCCAACGGCGAGATCCGGAAGCGGC
CTCTGATCGAGACAAACGGCGAAACCGGGGAGATCGTGTGGGATAAGGGCCGGGATTTTGCCACCGTGCG
GAAAGTGCTGAGCATGCCCCAAGTGAATATCGTGAAAAAGACCGAGGTGCAGACAGGCGGCTTCAGCAAA
GAGTCTATCCTGCCCAAGAGGAACAGCGATAAGCTGATCGCCAGAAAGAAGGACTGGGACCCTAAGAAGT
ACGGCGGCTTCGACAGCCCCACCGTGGCCTATTCTGTGCTGGTGGTGGCCAAAGTGGAAAAGGGCAAGTC
CAAGAAACTGAAGAGTGTGAAAGAGCTGCTGGGGATCACCATCATGGAAAGAAGCAGCTTCGAGAAGAAT
CCCATCGACTTTCTGGAAGCCAAGGGCTACAAAGAAGTGAAAAAGGACCTGATCATCAAGCTGCCTAAGT
ACTCCCTGTTCGAGCTGGAAAACGGCCGGAAGAGAATGCTGGCCTCTGCCGGCGAACTGCAGAAGGGAAA
CGAACTGGCCCTGCCCTCCAAATATGTGAACTTCCTGTACCTGGCCAGCCACTATGAGAAGCTGAAGGGC
TCCCCCGAGGATAATGAGCAGAAACAGCTGTTTGTGGAACAGCACAAGCACTACCTGGACGAGATCATCG
AGCAGATCAGCGAGTTCTCCAAGAGAGTGATCCTGGCCGACGCTAATCTGGACAAAGTGCTGTCCGCCTA
CAACAAGCACCGGGATAAGCCCATCAGAGAGCAGGCCGAGAATATCATCCACCTGTTTACCCTGACCAAT
CTGGGAGCCCCTGCCGCCTTCAAGTACTTTGACACCACCATCGACCGGAAGAGGTACACCAGCACCAAAG
AGGTGCTGGACGCCACCCTGATCCACCAGAGCATCACCGGCCTGTACGAGACACGGATCGACCTGTCTCA
GCTGGGAGGCGACAAAAGGCCGGCGGCCACGAAAAAGGCCGGCCAGGCAAAAAAGAAAAAGTAAGAATTC
CTAGAGCTCGCTGATCAGCCTCGACTGTGCCTTCTAGTTGCCAGCCATCTGTTGTTTGCCCCTCCCCCGT
GCCTTCCTTGACCCTGGAAGGTGCCACTCCCACTGTCCTTTCCTAATAAAATGAGGAAATTGCATCGCAT
TGTCTGAGTAGGTGTCATTCTATTCTGGGGGGTGGGGTGGGGCAGGACAGCAAGGGGGAGGATTGGGAAG
AGAATAGCAGGCATGCTGGGGAGCGGCCGCAGGAACCCCTAGTGATGGAGTTGGCCACTCCCTCTCTGCG
CGCTCGCTCGCTCACTGAGGCCGGGCGACCAAAGGTCGCCCGACGCCCGGGCTTTGCCCGGGCGGCCTCA
GTGAGCGAGCGAGCGCGCAGCTGCCTGCAGGGGCGCCTGATGCGGTATTTTCTCCTTACGCATCTGTGCG
GTATTTCACACCGCATA
[95 nt withheld, positions 5968-6062]
T
[46 nt withheld, positions 6064-6109]
C
[141 nt withheld, positions 6111-6251]
CCTTTGACGTTGGAGTCCACGTTCTTT
[37 nt withheld, positions 6279-6315]
ACTCTATCTCGGGCTATTCTTTTGATTTATAAGGGATTTTGCCGATTTCGGTCTATTGGTTAAAAAATGA
GCTGATTTAACAAAAATTTAACGCGAATTTTAACAAAATATTAACGTTTACAATTTTATGGTGCACTCTC
AGTACAATCTGCTCTGATGCCGCATAGTTAAGCCAGCCCCGACACCCGCCAACACCCGCTGACGCGCCCT
GACGGGCTTGTCTGCTCCCGGCATCCGCTTACAGACAAGCTGTGACCGTCTCCGGGAGCTGCATGTGTCA
GAGGTTTTCACCGTCATCACCGAAACGCGCGAGACGAAAGGGCCTCGTGATACGCCTATTTTTATAGGTT
AATGTCATGATAATAATGGTTTCTTAGACGTCAGGTGGCACTTTTCGGGGAAATGTGCGCGGAACCCCTA
TTTGTTTATTTTTCTAAATACATTCAAATATGTATCCGCTCATGAGACAATAACCCTGATAAATGCTTCA
ATAATATTGAAAAAGGAAGAGTATGAGTATTCAACATTTCCGTGTCGCCCTTATTCCCTTTTTTGCGGCA
TTTTGCCTTCCTGTTTTTGCTCACCCAGAAACGCTGGTGAAAGTAAAAGATGCTGAAGATCAGTTGGGTG
CACGAGTGGGTTACATCGAACTGGATCTCAACAGCGGTAAGATCCTTGAGAGTTTTCGCCCCGAAGAACG
TTTTCCAATGATGAGCACTTTTAAAGTTCTGCTATGTGGCGCGGTATTATCCCGTATTGACGCCGGGCAA
GAGCAACTCGGTCGCCGCATACACTATTCTCAGAATGACTTGGTTGAGTACTCACCAGTCACAGAAAAGC
ATCTTACGGATGGCATGACAGTAAGAGAATTATGCAGTGCTGCCATAACCATGAGTGATAACACTGCGGC
CAACTTACTTCTGACAACGATCGGAGGACCGAAGGAGCTAACCGCTTTTTTGCACAACATGGGGGATCAT
GTAACTCGCCTTGATCGTTGGGAACCGGAGCTGAATGAAGCCATACCAAACGACGAGCGTGACACCACGA
TGCCTGTAGCAATGGCAACAACGTTGCGCAAACTATTAACTGGCGAACTACTTACTCTAGCTTCCCGGCA
ACAATTAATAGACTGGATGGAGGCGGATAAAGTTGCAGGACCACTTCTGCGCTCGGCCCTTCCGGCTGGC
TGGTTTATTGCTGATAAATCTGGAGCCGGTGAGCGTGGAAGCCGCGGTATCATTGCAGCACTGGGGCCAG
ATGGTAAGCCCTCCCGTATCGTAGTTATCTACACGACGGGGAGTCAGGCAACTATGGATGAACGAAATAG
ACAGATCGCTGAGATAGGTGCCTCACTGATTAAGCATTGGTAACTGTCAGACCAAGTTTACTCATATATA
CTTTAGATTGATTTAAAACTTCATTTTTAATTTAAAAGGATCTAGGTGAAGATCCTTTTTGATAATCTCA
TGACCAAAATCCCTTAACGTGAGTTTTCGTTCCACTGAGCGTCAGACCCCGTAGAAAAGATCAAAGGATC
TTCTTGAGATCCTTTTTTTCTGCGCGTAATCTGCTGCTTGCAAACAAAAAAACCACCGCTACCAGCGGTG
GTTTGTTTGCCGGATCAAGAGCTACCAACTCTTTTTCCGAAGGTAACTGGCTTCAGCAGAGCGCAGATAC
CAAATACTGTTCTTCTAGTGTAGCCGTAGTTAGGCCACCACTTCAAGAACTCTGTAGCACCGCCTACATA
CCTCGCTCTGCTAATCCTGTTACCAGTGGCTGCTGCCAGTGGCGATAAGTCGTGTCTTACCGGGTTGGAC
TCAAGACGATAGTTACCGGATAAGGCGCAGCGGTCGGGCTGAACGGGGGGTTCGTGCACACAGCCCAGCT
TGGAGCGAACGACCTACACCGAACTGAGATACCTACAGCGTGAGCTATGAGAAAGCGCCACGCTTCCCGA
AGGGAGAAAGGCGGACAGGTATCCGGTAAGCGGCAGGGTCGGAACAGGAGAGCGCACGAGGGAGCTTCCA
GGGGGAAACGCCTGGTATCTTTATAGTCCTGTCGGGTTTCGCCACCTCTGACTTGAGCGTCGATTTTTGT
GATGCTCGTCAGGGGGGCGGAGCCTATGGAAAAACGCCAGCAACGCGGCCTTTTTACGGTTCCTGGCCTT
TTGCTGGCCTTTTGCTCACATGT
Features (pLannotate 1.2.2; 18 found; start..end, strand, type, name):
      1..241     +  promoter       U6 promoter: RNA polymerase III promoter for human U6 snRNA
    271..346     +  misc_RNA       gRNA scaffold: guide RNA scaffold for the Streptococcus pyogenes CRISPR/Cas9 system
    353..396     +  misc_RNA       gRNA scaffold (fragment): guide RNA scaffold for the Streptococcus pyogenes CRISPR/Cas9 system
    443..728     +  enhancer       CMV enhancer: human cytomegalovirus immediate early enhancer; contains an 18-bp deletion relative to the standard CMV enhancer
    730..1007    +  promoter       chicken β-actin promoter: No description available
   1008..1235    +  intron         hybrid intron: hybrid between chicken β-actin (CBA) and minute virus of mice (MMV) introns (Gray et al., 2011)
   1373..2974    +  CDS            Cas9(N): N-terminal portion of Streptococcus pyogenes Cas9 (Zetsche et al., 2015)
   2975..5473    +  CDS            Cas9(C): C-terminal portion of Streptococcus pyogenes Cas9 (Zetsche et al., 2015)
   5474..5521    +  CDS            nucleoplasmin NLS: bipartite nuclear localization signal from nucleoplasmin
   5555..5666    +  polyA_signal   bGH poly(A) signal: bovine growth hormone polyadenylation signal
   5771..5911    +  repeat_region  AAV2 ITR: inverted terminal repeat of adeno-associated virus serotype 2 inverted
   5916..5967    -  misc_feature   bom (fragment): basis of mobility region from pBR322
   5986..6441    +  rep_origin     f1 ori (sequence partly withheld): f1 bacteriophage origin of replication; arrow indicates direction of (+) strand synthesis
   6442..6491    -  misc_feature   bom (fragment): basis of mobility region from pBR322
   6593..6628    -  CDS            rop (fragment): Rop protein, which maintains plasmids at low copy number; rop
   6723..6827    +  promoter       AmpR promoter: bla
   6828..7688    +  CDS            AmpR: β-lactamase; bla; confers resistance to ampicillin, carbenicillin, and related antibiotics
   7859..8447    +  rep_origin     ori: high-copy-number ColE1/pMB1/pBR322/pUC origin of replication
