[The description below was written by a language model from this plasmid's Addgene catalogue record and pLannotate feature annotations shown in this document.]
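Description:
pX330_FIGLA_cterm3 is an all-in-one CRISPR plasmid built on the pX330 backbone. From a single vector of about 8.5 kb it expresses both Streptococcus pyogenes Cas9 and a single guide RNA against human FIGLA, a gene also catalogued as BHLHC8, FIGALPHA and POF6. It is propagated in E. coli as a high-copy plasmid through a ColE1/pUC-type origin and selected with ampicillin via the β-lactamase gene. An f1 phage origin is also annotated, along with short bom and rop fragments that are remnants of the backbone.

The guide cassette consists of the human U6 RNA polymerase III promoter, a spacer installed by Golden Gate cloning, and the S. pyogenes gRNA scaffold. A second, partial scaffold fragment is annotated just downstream. Cas9 is driven by a hybrid CBh-type promoter made up of the CMV enhancer, the chicken β-actin promoter and a hybrid CBA/MVM intron. The annotation software splits the coding sequence into adjoining N- and C-terminal portions, but these abut directly and form one continuous Cas9 reading frame. That frame ends in a nucleoplasmin bipartite nuclear localization signal and is followed by the bGH polyadenylation signal. One AAV2 ITR is annotated after the poly(A) signal. With only a single ITR detected, the record gives no sign that the plasmid is meant for AAV packaging. No mammalian selection marker or fluorescent reporter is annotated.

The stated purpose is Cas9/sgRNA targeting of FIGLA. The name suggests that this is the third of several guides aimed at the C-terminal end of the gene, but the record does not say what edit was intended or whether a donor template is used. The associated work concerns transcription factor-directed differentiation of human cells into oogonia-like cells.
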