Addgene plasmid #222908: pX330_FIGLA_cterm3
Purpose: Cas9/sgRNA plasmid for targeting FIGLA
Depositing lab: George Church. Depositing organization: Harvard Medical School. Publication: Rapid Human Oogonia-like Cell Specification via Combinatorial Transcription Factor-Directed Differentiation. Pierson Smela M, Kramme CC, Fortuna PRJ, Wolf B, Srikar Kavirayuni V, Adams J, Ma C, Velychko S, Widocki U, Goel S, Chen T, Vincoff S, Dong E, Kohman RE, Kobayashi M, Shioda T, Church GM, Chatterjee P. bioRxiv 2022.07.11.499564 10.1101/2022.07.11.499564.
Backbone
  Vector backbone: pX330
  Vector type: CRISPR
Growth in bacteria
  Bacterial resistance: Ampicillin, 100 μg/mL
  Growth temperature: 37°C
  Growth strain: NEB Stable
  Copy number: High Copy
Gene/Insert
  Gene/Insert name: Cas9, FIGLA sgRNA 3
  gRNA/shRNA sequence: TGTCTCTAGAAGGTAACCCT
  Species: H. sapiens (human), Synthetic
  Entrez Gene: FIGLA (a.k.a. BHLHC8, FIGALPHA, POF6)
  Cloning method: Golden Gate
Terms and licenses: Academic/Nonprofit Terms; Industry Terms: Not Available to Industry
Depositor comments: Please visit https://doi.org/10.1101/2022.07.11.499564 for bioRxiv preprint
How to cite: pX330_FIGLA_cterm3 was a gift from George Church (Addgene plasmid # 222908 ; http://n2t.net/addgene:222908 ; RRID:Addgene_222908)
